>Addgene plasmid #103275 | LSB-hsa-miR-181a-3p | depositor full sequence | sequence record 195599 | Full Sequence
AATTGAGGGGATAACGCAGGAAAGAACATGTGAGCAAAAGGCCAGCAAAAGGCCAGGAACCGTAAAAAGG
CCGCGTTGCTGGCGTTTTTCCATAGGCTCCGCCCCCCTGACGAGCATCACAAAAATCGACGCTCAAGTCA
GAGGTGGCGAAACCCGACAGGACTATAAAGATACCAGGCGTTTCCCCCTGGAAGCTCCCTCGTGCGCTCT
CCTGTTCCGACCCTGCCGCTTACCGGATACCTGTCCGCCTTTCTCCCTTCGGGAAGCGTGGCGCTTTCTC
ATAGCTCACGCTGTAGGTATCTCAGTTCGGTGTAGGTCGTTCGCTCCAAGCTGGGCTGTGTGCACGAACC
CCCCGTTCAGCCCGACCGCTGCGCCTTATCCGGTAACTATCGTCTTGAGTCCAACCCGGTAAGACACGAC
TTATCGCCACTGGCAGCAGCCACTGGTAACAGGATTAGCAGAGCGAGGTATGTAGGCGGTGCTACAGAGT
TCTTGAAGTGGTGGCCTAACTACGGCTACACTAGAAGAACAGTATTTGGTATCTGCGCTCTGCTGAAGCC
AGTTACCTTCGGAAAAAGAGTTGGTAGCTCTTGATCCGGCAAACAAACCACCGCTGGTAGCGGTGGTTTT
TTTGTTTGCAAGCAGCAGATTACGCGCAGAAAAAAAGGATCTCAAGAAGATCCTTTGATCTTTTCTACGG
GGTCTGACGCTCAGTGGAACGAAAACTCACGTTAAGGGATTTTGGTCATGAGATTATCAAAAAGGATCTT
CACCTAGATCCTTTTAAATTAAAAATGAAGTTTTAAATCAATCTAAAGTATATATGAGTAAACTTGGTCT
GACAGTTACCAATGCTTAATCAGTGAGGCACCTATCTCAGCGATCTGTCTATTTCGTTCATCCATAGTTG
CCTGACTCCCCGTCGTGTAGATAACTACGATACGGGAGGGCTTACCATCTGGCCCCAGTGCTGCAATGAT
ACCGCGAGAACCACGCTCACCGGCTCCAGATTTATCAGCAATAAACCAGCCAGCCGGAAGGGCCGAGCGC
AGAAGTGGTCCTGCAACTTTATCCGCCTCCATCCAGTCTATTAATTGTTGCCGGGAAGCTAGAGTAAGTA
GTTCGCCAGTTAATAGTTTGCGCAACGTTGTTGCCATTGCTACAGGCATCGTGGTGTCACGCTCGTCGTT
TGGTATGGCTTCATTCAGCTCCGGTTCCCAACGATCAAGGCGAGTTACATGATCCCCCATGTTGTGCAAA
AAAGCGGTTAGCTCCTTCGGTCCTCCGATCGTTGTCAGAAGTAAGTTGGCCGCAGTGTTATCACTCATGG
TTATGGCAGCACTGCATAATTCTCTTACTGTCATGCCATCCGTAAGATGCTTTTCTGTGACTGGTGAGTA
CTCAACCAAGTCATTCTGAGAATAGTGTATGCGGCGACCGAGTTGCTCTTGCCCGGCGTCAATACGGGAT
AATACCGCGCCACATAGCAGAACTTTAAAAGTGCTCATCATTGGAAAACGTTCTTCGGGGCGAAAACTCT
CAAGGATCTTACCGCTGTTGAGATCCAGTTCGATGTAACCCACTCGTGCACCCAACTGATCTTCAGCATC
TTTTACTTTCACCAGCGTTTCTGGGTGAGCAAAAACAGGAAGGCAAAATGCCGCAAAAAAGGGAATAAGG
GCGACACGGAAATGTTGAATACTCATACTCTTCCTTTTTCAATATTATTGAAGCATTTATCAGGGTTATT
GTCTCATGAGCGGATACATATTTGAATGTAGCTCCGAATTTCTCGAGGGCTTGTCGACGACGGCGGTCTC
CGTCGTCAGGATCATGAATTCGACCCGCCTGCCACCATGACCGAGTACAAGCCCACGGTGCGCCTCGCCA
CCCGCGACGACGTCCCCCGGGCCGTACGCACCCTCGCCGCCGCGTTCGCCGACTACCCCGCCACGCGCCA
CACCGTCGACCCGGACCGCCACATCGAGCGGGTCACCGAGCTGCAAGAACTCTTCCTCACGCGCGTCGGG
CTCGACATCGGCAAGGTGTGGGTCGCGGACGACGGCGCCGCGGTGGCGGTCTGGACCACGCCGGAGAGCG
TCGAAGCGGGGGCGGTGTTCGCCGAGATCGGCCCGCGCATGGCCGAGTTGAGCGGTTCCCGGCTGGCCGC
GCAGCAACAGATGGAAGGCCTCCTGGCGCCGCACCGGCCCAAGGAGCCCGCGTGGTTCCTGGCCACCGTC
GGCGTCTCGCCCGACCACCAGGGCAAGGGTCTGGGCAGCGCCGTCGTGCTCCCCGGAGTGGAGGCGGCCG
AGCGCGCCGGGGTGCCCGCCTTCCTGGAGACATCCGCGCCCCGCAACCTCCCCTTCTACGAGCGGCTCGG
CTTCACCGTCACCGCCGACGTCGAGGTGCCCGAAGGACCGCGCACCTGGTGCATGACCCGCAAGCCCGGT
GCCTGATACGCGTGAATTCACTCCTCAGGTGCAGGCTGCCTATCAGAAGGTGGTGGCTGGTGTGGCCAAT
GCCCTGGCTCACAAATACCACTGAGATCTTTTTCCCTCTGCCAAAAATTATGGGGACATCATGAAGCCCC
TTGAGCATCTGACTTCTGGCTAATAAAGGAAATTTATTTTCATTGCAATAGTGTGTTGGAATTTTTTGTG
TCTCTCACTCGGAAGGACATATGGGAGGGCAAATCATTTAAAACATCAGAATGAGTATTTGGTTTAGAGT
TTGGCAACATATGCCCATATGCTGGCTGCCATGAACAAAGGTTGGCTATAAAGAGGTCATCAGTATATGA
AACAGCCCCCTGCTGTCCATTCCTTATTCCATAGAAAAGCCTTGACTTGAGGTTAGATTTTTTTTATATT
TTGTTTTGTGTTATTTTTTTCTTTAACATCCCTAAAATTTTCCTTACATGTTTTACTAGCCAGATTTTTC
CTCCTCTCCTGACTACTCCCAGTCATAGCTGTCCCTCTTCTCTTATGGAGATCCCTCGACCTGCAGCCCA
AGCTTGAATTCTCTAGAATTACCCTGTTATCCCTATGCTTGGTTTACCGAGCTCTTATTGGTTTTCAAAC
TTCATTGACTGTGCCCAACGCGCCTGGGAGCTCACGGGGACAGCCCCCCCCCAAAGCCCCCAGGGATGTA
ATTACGTCCCTCCCCCGCTAGGGGGCAGCAGCGAGCCGCCCGGGGCTCCGCTCCGGTCCGGCGCTCCCCC
CGCATCCCCGAGCCGGCAGCGTGCGGGGACAGCCCGGGCACGGGGAAGGTGGCACGGGATCGCTTTCCTC
TGAACGCTTCTCGCTGCTCTTTGAGCCTGCAGACACCTGGGGGGATACGGGGAAAAAGCTAGGCTGAAAG
ACCGGTTCTTAGAATGACACGCGCCTGGGAGCTCACGGGGACAGCCCCCCCCCAAAGCCCCCAGGGATGT
AATTACGTCCCTCCCCCGCTAGGGGGCAGCAGCGAGCCGCCCGGGGCTCCGCTCCGGTCCGGCGCTCCCC
CCGCATCCCCGAGCCGGCAGCGTGCGGGGACAGCCCGGGCACGGGGAAGGTGGCACGGGATCGCTTTCCT
CTGAACGCTTCTCGCTGCTCTTTGAGCCTGCAGACACCTGGGGGGATACGGGGAAAAAGCTAACTTCTGA
GACGACAACTTTGTATAGAAAAGTTGGCTCCGAATTCGCCCTTGACAGCAGAGATCCAGTTTGGTTAATT
AATTGGCTCCGGTGCCCGTCAGTGGGCAGAGCGCACATCGCCCACAGTCCCCGAGAAGTTGTGGGGAGGG
GTCGGCAATTGAACCGGTGCCTAGAGAAGGTGGCGCGGGGTAAACTGGGAAAGTGATGTCGTGTACTGGC
TCCGCCTTTTTCCCGAGGGTGGGGGAGAACCGTATATAAGTGCAGTAGTCGCCGTGAACGTTCTTTTTCG
CAACGGGTTTGCCGCCAGAACACAGGTAAGTGCCGTGTGTGGTTCCCGCGGGCCTGGCCTCTTTACGGGT
TATGGCCCTTGCGTGCCTTGAATTACTTCCACCTGGCTGCAGTACGTGATTCTTGATCCCGAGCTTCGGG
TTGGAAGTGGGTGGGAGAGTTCGAGGCCTTGCGCTTAAGGAGCCCCTTCGCCTCGTGCTTGAGTTGAGGC
CTGGCCTGGGCGCTGGGGCCGCCGCGTGCGAATCTGGTGGCACCTTCGCGCCTGTCTCGCTGCTTTCGAT
AAGTCTCTAGCCATTTAAAATTTTTGATGACCTGCTGCGACGCTTTTTTTCTGGCAAGATAGTCTTGTAA
ATGCGGGCCAAGATCTGCACACTGGTATTTCGGTTTTTGGGGCCGCGGGCGGCGACGGGGCCCGTGCGTC
CCAGCGCACATGTTCGGCGAGGCGGGGCCTGCGAGCGCGGCCACCGAGAATCGGACGGGGGTAGTCTCAA
GCTGGCCGGCCTGCTCTGGTGCCTGGCCTCGCGCCGCCGTGTATCGCCCCGCCCTGGGCGGCAAGGCTGG
CCCGGTCGGCACCAGTTGCGTGAGCGGAAAGATGGCCGCTTCCCGGCCCTGCTGCAGGGAGCTCAAAATG
GAGGACGCGGCGCTCGGGAGAGCGGGCGGGTGAGTCACCCACACAAAGGAAAAGGGCCTTTCCGTCCTCA
GCCGTCGCTTCATGTGACTCCACGGAGTACCGGGCGCCGTCCAGGCACCTCGATTAGTTCTCGAGCTTTT
GGAGTACGTCGTCTTTAGGTTGGGGGGAGGGGTTTTATGCGATGGAGTTTCCCCACACTGAGTGGGTGGA
GACTGAAGTTAGGCCAGCTTGGCACTTGATGTAATTCTCCTTGGAATTTGCCCTTTTTGAGTTTGGATCT
TGGTTCATTCTCAAGCCTCAGACAGTGGTTCAAAGTTTTTTTCTTCCATTTCAGGTGTCGTGAGAAGGGC
GAATTCGACCCAAGTTTGTACAAAAAAGCAGGCTGGATCCAGGTGCCACCATGGTGAGCGAGCTGATTAA
GGAGAACATGCACATGAAGCTGTACATGGAGGGCACCGTGAACAACCACCACTTCAAGTGCACATCCGAG
GGCGAAGGCAAGCCCTACGAGGGCACCCAGACCATGAGAATCAAGGCGGTCGAGGGCGGCCCTCTCCCCT
TCGCCTTCGACATCCTGGCTACCAGCTTCATGTACGGCAGCAAAACCTTCATCAACCACACCCAGGGCAT
CCCCGACTTCTTTAAGCAGTCCTTCCCCGAGGGCTTCACATGGGAGAGAGTCACCACATACGAAGATGGG
GGCGTGCTGACCGCTACCCAGGACACCAGCCTCCAGGACGGCTGCCTCATCTACAACGTCAAGATCAGAG
GGGTGAACTTCCCATCCAACGGCCCTGTGATGCAGAAGAAAACACTCGGCTGGGAGGCCTCCACCGAGAC
ACTGTACCCCGCTGACGGCGGCCTGGAAGGCAGAGCCGACATGGCCCTGAAGCTCGTGGGCGGGGGCCAC
CTGATCTGCAACCTTAAGACCACATACAGATCCAAGAAACCCGCTAAGAACCTCAAGATGCCCGGCGTCT
ACTATGTGGACAGGAGACTGGAAAGAATCAAGGAGGCCGACAAAGAGACATACGTCGAGCAGCACGAGGT
GGCTGTGGCCAGATACTGCGACCTCCCTAGCAAACTGGGGCACAAACTTAATTGAGAATTCTACCACCCA
GCTTTCTTGTACAAAGTGGTACGTCTCAAGACCAGAGGTCTCTGCTTGTTAGTGCGGTACAATCAACGGT
CGATGGTGGTACAATCAACGGTCGATGGTGGTACAATCAACGGTCGATGGTGGTACAATCAACGGTCGAT
GGTCAACCAGAAGAGACCTGTGCTTCACTCCTCAGGTGCAGGCTGCCTATCAGAAGGTGGTGGCTGGTGT
GGCCAATGCCCTGGCTCACAAATACCACTGAGATCTTTTTCCCTCTGCCAAAAATTATGGGGACATCATG
AAGCCCCTTGAGCATCTGACTTCTGGCTAATAAAGGAAATTTATTTTCATTGCAATAGTGTGTTGGAATT
TTTTGTGTCTCTCACTCGGAAGGACATATGGGAGGGCAAATCATTTAAAACATCAGAATGAGTATTTGGT
TTAGAGTTTGGCAACATATGCCCATATGCTGGCTGCCATGAACAAAGGTTGGCTATAAAGAGGTCATCAG
TATATGAAACAGCCCCCTGCTGTCCATTCCTTATTCCATAGAAAAGCCTTGACTTGAGGTTAGATTTTTT
TTATATTTTGTTTTGTGTTATTTTTTTCTTTAACATCCCTAAAATTTTCCTTACATGTTTTACTAGCCAG
ATTTTTCCTCCTCTCCTGACTACTCCCAGTCATAGCTGTCCCTCTTCTCTTATGGAGATCCCGAGCGGTG
CGTTTTTATGCTTGTAGTATTGTATAATGTTTTTAAGATCCAAGCTTCTGACCTCTTCTCTTCCTCCCAC
AGGGCCTCGAGACAATTGCATCGATGGTACCAGTGAAAGTCTGCAATGAATTCGAGTTGGCGCGCCTGTC
ATTCTAAATCTCTCTTTCAGCCTAAAGCTTTTTCCCCGTATCCCCCCAGGTGTCTGCAGGCTCAAAGAGC
AGCGAGAAGCGTTCAGAGGAAAGCGATCCCGTGCCACCTTCCCCGTGCCCGGGCTGTCCCCGCACGCTGC
CGGCTCGGGGATGCGGGGGGAGCGCCGGACCGGAGCGGAGCCCCGGGCGGCTCGCTGCTGCCCCCTAGCG
GGGGAGGGACGTAATTACATCCCTGGGGGCTTTGGGAGGGGGCTGTCCCCGTGAGCTCCCAGGCGCGCCT
GTCATTCTAAATCTCTCTTTCAGCCTAAAGCTTTTTCCCCGTATCCCCCCAGGTGTCTGCAGGCTCAAAG
AGCAGCGAGAAGCGTTCAGAGGAAAGCGATCCCGTGCCACCTTCCCCGTGCCCGGGCTGTCCCCGCACGC
TGCCGGCTCGGGGATGCGGGGGGAGCGCCGGACCGGAGCGGAGCCCCGGGCGGCTCGCTGCTGCCCCCTA
GCGGGGGAGGGACGTAATTACATCCCTGGGGGCTTTGGGGGGGGGCTGTCCCCGTGAGCTCCCAGGCGCG
CCAACTCGGTACCGTATCGATGTCGACGTTAACGCTAGTGATATCAACTTTGTATAGAAAAGTTGGCTCC
GAATTCGCCCTTGACAGCAGAGATCCAGTTTGGTTAATTAATTGGCTCCGGTGCCCGTCAGTGGGCAGAG
CGCACATCGCCCACAGTCCCCGAGAAGTTGTGGGGAGGGGTCGGCAATTGAACCGGTGCCTAGAGAAGGT
GGCGCGGGGTAAACTGGGAAAGTGATGTCGTGTACTGGCTCCGCCTTTTTCCCGAGGGTGGGGGAGAACC
GTATATAAGTGCAGTAGTCGCCGTGAACGTTCTTTTTCGCAACGGGTTTGCCGCCAGAACACAGGTAAGT
GCCGTGTGTGGTTCCCGCGGGCCTGGCCTCTTTACGGGTTATGGCCCTTGCGTGCCTTGAATTACTTCCA
CCTGGCTGCAGTACGTGATTCTTGATCCCGAGCTTCGGGTTGGAAGTGGGTGGGAGAGTTCGAGGCCTTG
CGCTTAAGGAGCCCCTTCGCCTCGTGCTTGAGTTGAGGCCTGGCCTGGGCGCTGGGGCCGCCGCGTGCGA
ATCTGGTGGCACCTTCGCGCCTGTCTCGCTGCTTTCGATAAGTCTCTAGCCATTTAAAATTTTTGATGAC
CTGCTGCGACGCTTTTTTTCTGGCAAGATAGTCTTGTAAATGCGGGCCAAGATCTGCACACTGGTATTTC
GGTTTTTGGGGCCGCGGGCGGCGACGGGGCCCGTGCGTCCCAGCGCACATGTTCGGCGAGGCGGGGCCTG
CGAGCGCGGCCACCGAGAATCGGACGGGGGTAGTCTCAAGCTGGCCGGCCTGCTCTGGTGCCTGGCCTCG
CGCCGCCGTGTATCGCCCCGCCCTGGGCGGCAAGGCTGGCCCGGTCGGCACCAGTTGCGTGAGCGGAAAG
ATGGCCGCTTCCCGGCCCTGCTGCAGGGAGCTCAAAATGGAGGACGCGGCGCTCGGGAGAGCGGGCGGGT
GAGTCACCCACACAAAGGAAAAGGGCCTTTCCGTCCTCAGCCGTCGCTTCATGTGACTCCACGGAGTACC
GGGCGCCGTCCAGGCACCTCGATTAGTTCTCGAGCTTTTGGAGTACGTCGTCTTTAGGTTGGGGGGAGGG
GTTTTATGCGATGGAGTTTCCCCACACTGAGTGGGTGGAGACTGAAGTTAGGCCAGCTTGGCACTTGATG
TAATTCTCCTTGGAATTTGCCCTTTTTGAGTTTGGATCTTGGTTCATTCTCAAGCCTCAGACAGTGGTTC
AAAGTTTTTTTCTTCCATTTCAGGTGTCGTGAGAAGGGCGAATTCGACCCAAGTTTGTACAAAAAAGCAG
GCTCGCCACCATGGTGAGCAAGGGCGAGGAGCTGTTCACCGGGGTGGTGCCCATCCTGGTCGAGCTGGAC
GGCGACGTAAACGGCCACAAGTTCAGCGTGAGGGGCGAGGGCGAGGGCGATGCCACCAACGGCAAGCTGA
CCCTGAAGTTCATCTGCACCACCGGCAAGCTGCCCGTGCCCTGGCCCACCCTCGTGACCACCCTGAGCCA
CGGCGTGCAGTGCTTCGCCCGCTACCCCGACCACATGAAGCAGCACGACTTCTTCAAGTCCGCCATGCCC
GAAGGCTACGTCCAGGAGCGCACCATCTTCTTCAAGGACGACGGCACCTACAAGACCCGCGCCGAGGTGA
AGTTCGAGGGCGACACCCTAGTGAACCGCATCGAGCTGAAGGGCGTCGACTTCAAGGAGGACGGCAACAT
CCTGGGGCACAAGCTGGAGTACAACTTCAACAGCCACAACATCTATATCATGGCCGTCAAGCAGAAGAAC
GGCATCAAGGTGAACTTCAAGATCCGCCACAACGTGGAGGACGGCAGCGTGCAGCTCGCCGACCACTACC
AGCAGAACACCCCCATCGGCGACGGCCCCGTGCTGCTGCCCGACAGCCACTACCTGAGCACCCAGTCCGT
GCTGAGCAAAGACCCCAACGAGAAGCGCGATCACATGGTCCTGCTGGAGTTCCGCACCGCCGCCGGGATC
ACTCTCGGCATGGACGAGCTGTACAAGTAATACCACCCAGCTTTCTTGTACAAAGTGGTACGCGTGAATT
CACTCCTCAGGTGCAGGCTGCCTATCAGAAGGTGGTGGCTGGTGTGGCCAATGCCCTGGCTCACAAATAC
CACTGAGATCTTTTTCCCTCTGCCAAAAATTATGGGGACATCATGAAGCCCCTTGAGCATCTGACTTCTG
GCTAATAAAGGAAATTTATTTTCATTGCAATAGTGTGTTGGAATTTTTTGTGTCTCTCACTCGGAAGGAC
ATATGGGAGGGCAAATCATTTAAAACATCAGAATGAGTATTTGGTTTAGAGTTTGGCAACATATGCCCAT
ATGCTGGCTGCCATGAACAAAGGTTGGCTATAAAGAGGTCATCAGTATATGAAACAGCCCCCTGCTGTCC
ATTCCTTATTCCATAGAAAAGCCTTGACTTGAGGTTAGATTTTTTTTATATTTTGTTTTGTGTTATTTTT
TTCTTTAACATCCCTAAAATTTTCCTTACATGTTTTACTAGCCAGATTTTTCCTCCTCTCCTGACTACTC
CCAGTCATAGCTGTCCCTCTTCTCTTATGGAGATCCCTCGACCTGCAGCCCAAGCTTGGCGTAATCATGG
TCATAGCTGTTTCCTGTGTGAAATTGTTATCCGCTCACAATTCCACACAACATACGAGCCGGAAGCATAA
AGTGTAAAGCCTGGGGTGCCTAATGAGTGAGCTAACTCACATTAATTGCGTTGCGCTCACTGCCCGCTTT
CCAGTCGGGAAACCTGTCGTGCCAGCGGATCGACAGTACTAAGCTTGGTCTAATACCCAATCTCTCGTCT
TATCCAGATGTTTTATACGCCTCTGGCCCGTGTCTCAAAATCTCTGATGTTACATTGCACAAGATAAAAT
AATATCATCATGAACAATAAAACTGTCTGCTTACATAAACAGTAATACAAGGGGTGTTATGAGCCATATT
CAACGGGAAACGTCGAGGCCGCGATTAAATTCCAACATGGATGCTGATTTATATGGGTATAAATGGGCTC
GCGATAATGTCGGGCAATCAGGTGCGACAATCTATCGCTTGTATGGGAAGCCCGATGCGCCAGAGTTGTT
TCTGAAACATGGCAAAGGTAGCGTTGCCAATGATGTTACAGATGAGATGGTCAGACTAAACTGGCTGACG
GAATTTATGCCTCTTCCGACCATCAAGCATTTTATCCGTACTCCTGATGATGCATGGTTACTCACCACTG
CGATCCCCGGAAAAACAGCATTCCAGGTATTAGAAGAATATCCTGATTCAGGTGAAAATATTGTTGATGC
GCTGGCAGTGTTCCTGCGCCGGTTGCATTCGATTCCTGTTTGTAATTGTCCTTTTAACAGCGATCGCGTA
TTTCGTCTCGCTCAGGCGCAATCACGAATGAATAACGGTTTGGTTGATGCGAGTGATTTTGATGACGAGC
GTAATGGCTGGCCTGTTGAACAAGTCTGGAAAGAAATGCATAAACTTTTGCCATTCTCACCGGATTCAGT
CGTCACTCATGGTGATTTCTCACTTGATAACCTTATTTTTGACGAGGGGAAATTAATAGGTTGTATTGAT
GTTGGACGAGTCGGAATCGCAGACCGATACCAGGATCTTGCCATCCTATGGAACTGCCTCGGTGAGTTTT
CTCCTTCATTACAGAAACGGCTTTTTCAAAAATATGGTATTGATAATCCTGATATGAATAAATTGCAGTT
TCATTTGATGCTCGATGAGTTTTTCTAATCAGAATTGGTTAATTGGTTGTAACACTGGCAGAGCATTACG
CTGACTTGACGGGACGGCGCAAGCTCATGACCAAAATCCCTTAACGTGAGTTACGCGTCGTTCCACTGAG
CGTCAGAGGTATCACTAGTATTACAGAGGTAAGTTATAACAGTCGCCTAACCC
Features (pLannotate 1.2.2; 28 found; start..end, strand, type, name):
     87..675     -  rep_origin     ori: high-copy-number ColE1/pMB1/pBR322/pUC origin of replication
    846..1706    -  CDS            AmpR: β-lactamase; bla; confers resistance to ampicillin, carbenicillin, and related antibiotics
   1707..1778    -  promoter       AmpR promoter: bla
   1857..2456    +  CDS            PuroR: puromycin N-acetyltransferase; pac from Streptomyces alboniger; confers resistance to puromycin
   2461..2541    +  CDS            HBB (fragment): HBB_PONPY - Experimental evidence at transcript level: Swiss-Prot protein existence level 2. Involved in oxygen transport from the lung to the various peripheral tissues. From Pongo pygmaeus (Bornean orangutan).
   2612..2667    +  polyA_signal   β-globin poly(A) signal: rabbit β-globin polyadenylation signal (Gil and Proudfoot, 1987)
   3646..3666    +  protein_bind   attB4: mutant version of attB; core recombination site for the Gateway® BP reaction BP Clonase™
   3734..3945    +  promoter       EF-1α core promoter: core promoter for human elongation factor EF-1α
   3946..4884    +  intron         EF-1α intron A: intron upstream of the start codon of human EF-1α
   4911..4931    +  protein_bind   attB1: mutant version of attB; core recombination site for the Gateway® BP reaction BP Clonase™
   4951..5646    +  CDS            mKate2: mKate2 is a basic (constitutively fluorescent) red fluorescent protein published in 2009, derived from Entacmaea quadricolor. It is reported to be a rapidly-maturing monomer with moderate acid sensitivity.
   5666..5690    -  protein_bind   attB2: mutant version of attB; recombination site for the Gateway® BP reaction BP Clonase™
   5834..5908    +  CDS            HBB (fragment): HBB_PONPY - Experimental evidence at transcript level: Swiss-Prot protein existence level 2. Involved in oxygen transport from the lung to the various peripheral tissues. From Pongo pygmaeus (Bornean orangutan).
   5979..6034    +  polyA_signal   β-globin poly(A) signal: rabbit β-globin polyadenylation signal (Gil and Proudfoot, 1987)
   6418..6443    +  misc_feature   SA: splice acceptor site
   7115..7135    +  protein_bind   attB4: mutant version of attB; core recombination site for the Gateway® BP reaction BP Clonase™
   7203..7414    +  promoter       EF-1α core promoter: core promoter for human elongation factor EF-1α
   7415..8353    +  intron         EF-1α intron A: intron upstream of the start codon of human EF-1α
   8380..8400    +  protein_bind   attB1: mutant version of attB; core recombination site for the Gateway® BP reaction BP Clonase™
   8411..9127    +  CDS            EBFP2: EBFP2 is a basic (constitutively fluorescent) blue fluorescent protein published in 2007, derived from Aequorea victoria. It is reported to be a rapidly-maturing monomer with moderate acid sensitivity.
   9135..9159    -  protein_bind   attB2: mutant version of attB; recombination site for the Gateway® BP reaction BP Clonase™
   9163..9243    +  CDS            HBB (fragment): HBB_PONPY - Experimental evidence at transcript level: Swiss-Prot protein existence level 2. Involved in oxygen transport from the lung to the various peripheral tissues. From Pongo pygmaeus (Bornean orangutan).
   9314..9369    +  polyA_signal   β-globin poly(A) signal: rabbit β-globin polyadenylation signal (Gil and Proudfoot, 1987)
   9752..9774    -  protein_bind   lac operator (fragment): The lac repressor binds to the lac operator to inhibit transcription in E. coli. This inhibition can be relieved by adding lactose or isopropyl-β-D-thiogalactopyranoside (IPTG). lac repressor encoded by lacI
   9778..9808    -  promoter       lac promoter: promoter for the E. coli lac operon
   9823..9844    -  protein_bind   CAP binding site: CAP binding activates transcription in the presence of cAMP. E. coli catabolite activator protein
   9857..9896    -  CDS            lacI (fragment): lac repressor; lacI; The lac repressor binds to the lac operator to inhibit transcription in E. coli. This inhibition can be relieved by adding lactose or isopropyl-β-D-thiogalactopyranoside (IPTG).
  10069..10878   +  CDS            KanR: aminoglycoside phosphotransferase; aph(3')-Ia; confers resistance to kanamycin in bacteria or G418 (Geneticin®) in eukaryotes
