[The description below was written by a language model from this plasmid's Addgene catalogue record and pLannotate feature annotations shown in this document.]
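Description:
LSB-hsa-miR-181a-3p is an 11 kb mammalian expression plasmid built on the Low Sensor Backbone (LSB) and designed as a two-colour fluorescent sensor of human miR-181a-3p activity. It replicates in E. coli from a high-copy ColE1/pUC-type origin and carries both a β-lactamase gene (AmpR) and an aminoglycoside phosphotransferase gene (KanR), so it is selected with ampicillin and kanamycin together. Remnants of a lac promoter/operator region are also annotated in the backbone.

The payload consists of two parallel transcription units, each driven by the human EF-1α core promoter with its intron A and terminated by a rabbit β-globin polyadenylation signal. The first unit expresses the red fluorescent protein mKate2, with the hsa-miR-181a-3p target placed in its 3′ UTR according to the catalogue entry. The target itself is not annotated in the feature table, but there is an unannotated gap between the mKate2 cassette and the β-globin sequence. The second unit expresses the blue protein EBFP2 without a target and serves as an internal reference. When miR-181a-3p is active in a transfected cell, it represses the mKate2 transcript, so activity is read as the drop in mKate2 fluorescence relative to EBFP2. Gateway attB4, attB1 and attB2 scars flank the promoters and coding sequences, reflecting modular assembly, although the insert is recorded as cloned by Gibson assembly. A puromycin N-acetyltransferase gene with its own β-globin poly(A) signal allows puromycin selection in mammalian cells; no promoter for it is annotated.

The depositors note that the repeated poly(A) elements make the plasmid inherently unstable. They also report small insertions flanking the puromycin coding region in the physical plasmid compared with the deposited sequence, which do not affect puromycin selection.
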