Addgene plasmid #103275: LSB-hsa-miR-181a-3p
Purpose: Used to sense miRNA activity using fluorescence based tools. hsa-miR-181a-3p target in 3' UTR of of mKate. miRNA activity can be measured by the repression of mKate2 relative to EBFP2 fluorescent proteins . Plasmid is inherently unstable; please see Depositor Comments
Depositing lab: Ron Weiss. Depositing organization: Massachusetts Institute of Technology. Publication: A mixed antagonistic/synergistic miRNA repression model enables accurate predictions of multi-input miRNA sensor activity. Gam JJ, Babb J, Weiss R. Nat Commun. 2018 Jun 22;9(1):2430. doi: 10.1038/s41467-018-04575-0. PubMed 29934631.
Backbone
  Vector backbone: Low Sensor Backbone (LSB)
  Vector type: Mammalian Expression, Synthetic Biology
Growth in bacteria
  Bacterial resistance: Ampicillin and Kanamycin, 100 & 50 μg/mL
  Growth temperature: 30°C
  Growth strain: NEB Stable
  Copy number: High Copy
Gene/Insert
  Gene/Insert name: hsa-miR-181a-3p target
  Species: H. sapiens (human)
  Promoter: EF-1a
  Cloning method: Gibson Cloning
Terms and licenses: Academic/Nonprofit Terms; Industry Terms: Not Available to Industry
Depositor comments: Please note that this plasmid is inherently unstable due to a repeating poly A element. We recommend performing a diagnostic digest on multiple colonies upon receipt. The depositors would like to note the presence of several discrepancies between the depositor sequence and physical plasmid sequence. In particular, the sequences upstream and downstream of the puromycin coding region have 10 bp insertions which do not affect the ability to perform puromycin selection. The sequences for those regions within the physical plasmids are as follows: Upstream of Puro: GAATTCGACCGCCTGTCTCAAGGTGCCACC; Downstream of Puro: GCTTTGAGACTACGCGTGAATTCACTCCTC.
How to cite: LSB-hsa-miR-181a-3p was a gift from Ron Weiss (Addgene plasmid # 103275 ; http://n2t.net/addgene:103275 ; RRID:Addgene_103275)
