>Addgene plasmid #103275 | LSB-hsa-miR-181a-3p | depositor partial sequence | sequence record 195600 | hsa-miR-181a-3p target
GGTACAATCAACGGTCGATGGT
