>Addgene plasmid #103275 | LSB-hsa-miR-181a-3p | addgene partial sequence | sequence record 270228 | mKate2-F 5'-ACCCGCTAAGAACCTCAAGA-3'
TCAAGGAGGCCGACAAAGAGACATACGTCGAGCAGCACGAGGTGGCTGTGGCCAGATACTGCGACCTCCC
TAGCAAACTGGGGCACAAACTTAATTGAGAATTCTACCACCCAGCTTTCTTGTACAAAGTGGTACGTCTC
AAGACCAGAGGTCTCTGCTTGTTAGTGCGGTACAATCAACGGTCGATGGTGGTACAATCAACGGTCGATG
GTGGTACAATCAACGGTCGATGGTGGTACAATCAACGGTCGATGGTCAACCAGAAGAGACCTGTGCTTCA
CTCCTCAGGTGCAGGCTGCCTATCAGAAGGTGGTGGCTGGTGTGGCCAATGCCCTGGCTCACAAATACCA
CTGAGATCTTTTTCCCTCTGCCAAAAATTATGGGGACATCATGAAGCCCCTTGAGCATCTGACTTCTGGC
TAATAAAGGAAATTTATTTTCATTGCAATAGTGTGTTGGAATTTTTTGTGTCTCTCACTCGGAAGGACAT
ATGGGAGGGCAAATCATTTAAAACATCAGAATGAGTATTTGGTTTAGAGTTTGGCAACATATGCCCATAT
GCTGGCTGCCATGAACAAAGGTTGGCTATAAAGAGGTCATCAGTATATGAAACAGCCC
